>Addgene plasmid #203638 | pCDH1-CMV-ATG3-C264A-mCherry-Hygro | addgene full sequence | sequence record 401161 | Addgene NGS Result
ACGCGTGTAGTCTTATGCAATACTCTTGTAGTCTTGCAACATGGTAACGATGAGTTAGCAACATGCCTTA
CAAGGAGAGAAAAAGCACCGTGCATGCCGATTGGTGGAAGTAAGGTGGTACGATCGTGCCTTATTAGGAA
GGCAACAGACGGGTCTGACATGGATTGGACGAACCACTGAATTGCCGCATTGCAGAGATATTGTATTTAA
GTGCCTAGCTCGATACATAAACGGGTCTCTCTGGTTAGACCAGATCTGAGCCTGGGAGCTCTCTGGCTAA
CTAGGGAACCCACTGCTTAAGCCTCAATAAAGCTTGCCTTGAGTGCTTCAAGTAGTGTGTGCCCGTCTGT
TGTGTGACTCTGGTAACTAGAGATCCCTCAGACCCTTTTAGTCAGTGTGGAAAATCTCTAGCAGTGGCGC
CCGAACAGGGACTTGAAAGCGAAAGGGAAACCAGAGGAGCTCTCTCGACGCAGGACTCGGCTTGCTGAAG
CGCGCACGGCAAGAGGCGAGGGGCGGCGACTGGTGAGTACGCCAAAAATTTTGACTAGCGGAGGCTAGAA
GGAGAGAGATGGGTGCGAGAGCGTCAGTATTAAGCGGGGGAGAATTAGATCGCGATGGGAAAAAATTCGG
TTAAGGCCAGGGGGAAAGAAAAAATATAAATTAAAACATATAGTATGGGCAAGCAGGGAGCTAGAACGAT
TCGCAGTTAATCCTGGCCTGTTAGAAACATCAGAAGGCTGTAGACAAATACTGGGACAGCTACAACCATC
CCTTCAGACAGGATCAGAAGAACTTAGATCATTATATAATACAGTAGCAACCCTCTATTGTGTGCATCAA
AGGATAGAGATAAAAGACACCAAGGAAGCTTTAGACAAGATAGAGGAAGAGCAAAACAAAAGTAAGACCA
CCGCACAGCAAGCGGCCACTGATCTTCAGACCTGGAGGAGGAGATATGAGGGACAATTGGAGAAGTGAAT
TATATAAATATAAAGTAGTAAAAATTGAACCATTAGGAGTAGCACCCACCAAGGCAAAGAGAAGAGTGGT
GCAGAGAGAAAAAAGAGCAGTGGGAATAGGAGCTTTGTTCCTTGGGTTCTTGGGAGCAGCAGGAAGCACT
ATGGGCGCAGCGTCAATGACGCTGACGGTACAGGCCAGACAATTATTGTCTGGTATAGTGCAGCAGCAGA
ACAATTTGCTGAGGGCTATTGAGGCGCAACAGCATCTGTTGCAACTCACAGTCTGGGGCATCAAGCAGCT
CCAGGCAAGAATCCTGGCTGTGGAAAGATACCTAAAGGATCAACAGCTCCTGGGGATTTGGGGTTGCTCT
GGAAAACTCATTTGCACCACTGCTGTGCCTTGGAATGCTAGTTGGAGTAATAAATCTCTGGAACAGATTT
GGAATCACACGACCTGGATGGAGTGGGACAGAGAAATTAACAATTACACAAGCTTAATACACTCCTTAAT
TGAAGAATCGCAAAACCAGCAAGAAAAGAATGAACAAGAATTATTGGAATTAGATAAATGGGCAAGTTTG
TGGAATTGGTTTAACATAACAAATTGGCTGTGGTATATAAAATTATTCATAATGATAGTAGGAGGCTTGG
TAGGTTTAAGAATAGTTTTTGCTGTACTTTCTATAGTGAATAGAGTTAGGCAGGGATATTCACCATTATC
GTTTCAGACCCACCTCCCAACCCCGAGGGGACCCGACAGGCCCGAAGGAATAGAAGAAGAAGGTGGAGAG
AGAGACAGAGACAGATCCATTCGATTAGTGAACGGATCTCGACGGTATCGGTTAACTTTTAAAAGAAAAG
GGGGGATTGGGGGGTACAGTGCAGGGGAAAGAATAGTAGACATAATAGCAACAGACATACAAACTAAAGA
ATTACAAAAACAAATTACAAAATTCAAAATTTTATCGATACTAGTATTATGCCCAGTACATGACCTTATG
GGACTTTCCTACTTGGCAGTACATCTACGTATTAGTCATCGCTATTACCATGGTGATGCGGTTTTGGCAG
TACATCAATGGGCGTGGATAGCGGTTTGACTCACGGGGATTTCCAAGTCTCCACCCCATTGACGTCAATG
GGAGTTTGTTTTGGCACCAAAATCAACGGGACTTTCCAAAATGTCGTAACAACTCCGCCCCATTGACGCA
AATGGGCGGTAGGCGTGTACGGTGGGAGGTTTATATAAGCAGAGCTCGTTTAGTGAACCGTCAGATCGCC
TGGAGACGCCATCCACGCTGTTTTGACCTCCATAGAAGATTCTAGAGCTAGCGCCACCATGCAGAATGTG
ATTAATACTGTGAAGGGAAAGGCACTGGAAGTGGCTGAGTACCTGACCCCGGTCCTCAAGGAATCAAAGT
TTAAGGAAACAGGTGTAATTACCCCAGAAGAGTTTGTGGCAGCTGGAGATCACCTAGTCCACCACTGTCC
AACATGGCAATGGGCTACAGGGGAAGAATTGAAAGTGAAGGCATACCTACCAACAGGCAAACAATTTTTG
GTAACCAAAAATGTGCCGTGCTATAAGCGGTGCAAACAGATGGAATATTCAGATGAATTGGAAGCTATCA
TTGAAGAAGATGATGGTGATGGCGGATGGGTAGATACATATCACAACACAGGTATTACAGGAATAACGGA
AGCCGTTAAAGAGATGGTGAGCAAGGGCGAGGAGGATAACATGGCCATCATCAAGGAGTTCATGCGCTTC
AAGGTGCACATGGAGGGCTCCGTGAACGGCCACGAGTTCGAGATCGAGGGCGAGGGCGAGGGCCGCCCCT
ACGAGGGCACCCAGACCGCCAAGCTGAAGGTGACCAAGGGTGGCCCCCTGCCCTTCGCCTGGGACATCCT
GTCCCCTCAGTTCATGTACGGCTCCAAGGCCTACGTGAAGCACCCCGCCGACATCCCCGACTACTTGAAG
CTGTCCTTCCCCGAGGGCTTCAAGTGGGAGCGCGTGATGAACTTCGAGGACGGCGGCGTGGTGACCGTGA
CCCAGGACTCCTCCCTGCAGGACGGCGAGTTCATCTACAAGGTGAAGCTGCGCGGCACCAACTTCCCCTC
CGACGGCCCCGTAATGCAGAAGAAGACCATGGGCTGGGAGGCCTCCTCCGAGCGGATGTACCCCGAGGAC
GGCGCCCTGAAGGGCGAGATCAAGCAGAGGCTGAAGCTGAAGGACGGCGGCCACTACGACGCTGAGGTCA
AGACCACCTACAAGGCCAAGAAGCCCGTGCAGCTGCCCGGCGCCTACAACGTCAACATCAAGTTGGACAT
CACCTCCCACAACGAGGACTACACCATCGTGGAACAGTACGAACGCGCCGAGGGCCGCCACTCCACCGGC
GGCATGGACGAGCTGTACAAGATCACACTGGAAAATAAGGACAATATAAGGCTTCAAGATTGCTCAGCAC
TATGTGAAGAGGAAGAAGATGAAGATGAAGGAGAAGCTGCAGATATGGAAGAATATGAAGAGAGTGGATT
GTTGGAAACAGATGAGGCTACCCTAGATACAAGGAAAATAGTAGAAGCTTGTAAAGCCAAAACTGATGCT
GGCGGTGAAGATGCTATTTTGCAAACCAGAACTTATGACCTTTACATCACTTATGATAAATATTACCAGA
CTCCACGATTATGGTTGTTTGGCTATGATGAGCAACGGCAGCCTTTAACAGTTGAGCACATGTATGAAGA
CATCAGTCAGGATCATGTGAAGAAAACAGTGACCATTGAAAATCACCCTCATCTGCCACCACCTCCCATG
TGTTCAGTTCACCCAGCGAGGCATGCTGAGGTGATGAAGAAAATCATTGAGACTGTTGCAGAAGGAGGGG
GAGAACTTGGAGTTCATATGTATCTTCTTATTTTCTTGAAATTTGTACAAGCTGTCATTCCAACAATAGA
ATATGACTACACAAGACACTTCACAATGTGAGGATCCCAGTGTGGTGGTACGTAGGAATTCGCCAGCACA
GTGGTCGACCCTGTGGAATGTGTGTCAGTTAGGGTGTGGAAAGTCCCCAGGCTCCCCAGCAGGCAGAAGT
ATGCAAAGCATGCATCTCAATTAGTCAGCAACCAGGTGTGGAAAGTCCCCAGGCTCCCCAGCAGGCAGAA
GTATGCAAAGCATGCATCTCAATTAGTCAGCAACCATAGTCCCGCCCCTAACTCCGCCCATCCCGCCCCT
AACTCCGCCCAGTTCCGCCCATTCTCCGCCCCATGGCTGACTAATTTTTTTTATTTATGCAGAGGCCGAG
GCCGCCTCGGCCTCTGAGCTATTCCAGAAGTAGTGAGGAGGCTTTTTTGGAGGCCTAGGCTTTTGCAAAA
AGCTTGCCAGCTGGGGCGCCCTCTGGTAAGGTTGGGAAGCCCTGCAGATCTGATCCCGGGGGGCAATGAG
ATATGAAAAAGCCTGAACTCACCGCGACGTCTGTCGAGAAGTTTCTGATCGAAAAGTTCGACAGCGTCTC
CGACCTGATGCAGCTCTCGGAGGGCGAAGAATCTCGTGCTTTCAGCTTCGATGTAGGAGGGCGTGGATAT
GTCCTGCGGGTAAATAGCTGCGCCGATGGTTTCTACAAAGATCGTTATGTTTATCGGCACTTTGCATCGG
CCGCGCTCCCGATTCCGGAAGTGCTTGACATTGGGGAATTTAGCGAGAGCCTGACCTATTGCATCTCCCG
CCGTGCACAGGGTGTCACGTTGCAAGACCTGCCTGAAACCGAACTGCCCGCTGTTCTGCAGCCGGTCGCG
GAGGCCATGGATGCGATCGCTGCGGCCGATCTTAGCCAGACGAGCGGGTTCGGCCCATTCGGACCGCAAG
GAATCGGTCAATACACTACATGGCGTGATTTCATATGCGCGATTGCTGATCCCCATGTGTATCACTGGCA
AACTGTGATGGACGACACCGTCAGTGCGTCCGTCGCGCAGGCTCTCGATGAGCTGATGCTTTGGGCCGAG
GACTGCCCCGAAGTCCGGCACCTCGTGCACGCGGATTTCGGCTCCAACAATGTCCTGACGGACAATGGCC
GCATAACAGCGGTCATTGACTGGAGCGAGGCGATGTTCGGGGATTCCCAATACGAGGTCGCCAACATCTT
CTTCTGGAGGCCGTGGTTGGCTTGTATGGAGCAGCAGACGCGCTACTTCGAGCGGAGGCATCCGGAGCTT
GCAGGATCGCCGCGGCTCCGGGCGTATATGCTCCGCATTGGTCTTGACCAACTCTATCAGAGCTTGGTTG
ACGGCAATTTCGATGATGCAGCTTGGGCGCAGGGTCGATGCGACGCAATCGTCCGATCCGGAGCCGGGAC
TGTCGGGCGTACACAAATCGCCCGCAGAAGCGCGGCCGTCTGGACCGATGGCTGTGTAGAAGTACTCGCC
GATAGTGGAAACCGACGCCCCAGCACTCGTCCGAGGGCAAAGGAATAGAGTAGATGCCGACCGGGATCTA
TCGATGCGGCGGGTGTGGTGGTTACGCGTCGACAATCAACCTCTGGATTACAAAATTTGTGAAAGATTGA
CTGGTATTCTTAACTATGTTGCTCCTTTTACGCTATGTGGATACGCTGCTTTAATGCCTTTGTATCATGC
TATTGCTTCCCGTATGGCTTTCATTTTCTCCTCCTTGTATAAATCCTGGTTGCTGTCTCTTTATGAGGAG
TTGTGGCCCGTTGTCAGGCAACGTGGCGTGGTGTGCACTGTGTTTGCTGACGCAACCCCCACTGGTTGGG
GCATTGCCACCACCTGTCAGCTCCTTTCCGGGACTTTCGCTTTCCCCCTCCCTATTGCCACGGCGGAACT
CATCGCCGCCTGCCTTGCCCGCTGCTGGACAGGGGCTCGGCTGTTGGGCACTGACAATTCCGTGGTGTTG
TCGGGGAAATCATCGTCCTTTCCTTGGCTGCTCGCCTGTGTTGCCACCTGGATTCTGCGCGGGACGTCCT
TCTGCTACGTCCCTTCGGCCCTCAATCCAGCGGACCTTCCTTCCCGCGGCCTGCTGCCGGCTCTGCGGCC
TCTTCCGCGTCTTCGCCTTCGCCCTCAGACGAGTCGGATCTCCCTTTGGGCCGCCTCCCCGCCTGGTACC
TTTAAGACCAATGACTTACAAGGCAGCTGTAGATCTTAGCCACTTTTTAAAAGAAAAGGGGGGACTGGAA
GGGCTAATTCACTCCCAACGAAGATAAGATCTGCTTTTTGCTTGTACTGGGTCTCTCTGGTTAGACCAGA
TCTGAGCCTGGGAGCTCTCTGGCTAACTAGGGAACCCACTGCTTAAGCCTCAATAAAGCTTGCCTTGAGT
GCTTCAAGTAGTGTGTGCCCGTCTGTTGTGTGACTCTGGTAACTAGAGATCCCTCAGACCCTTTTAGTCA
GTGTGGAAAATCTCTAGCAGTAGTAGTTCATGTCATCTTATTATTCAGTATTTATAACTTGCAAAGAAAT
GAATATCAGAGAGTGAGAGGAACTTGTTTATTGCAGCTTATAATGGTTACAAATAAAGCAATAGCATCAC
AAATTTCACAAATAAAGCATTTTTTTCACTGCATTCTAGTTGTGGTTTGTCCAAACTCATCAATGTATCT
TATCATGTCTGGCTCTAGCTATCCCGCCCCTAACTCCGCCCATCCCGCCCCTAACTCCGCCCAGTTCCGC
CCATTCTCCGCCCCATGGCTGACTAATTTTTTTTATTTATGCAGAGGCCGAGGCCGCCTCGGCCTCTGAG
CTATTCCAGAAGTAGTGAGGAGGCTTTTTTGGAGGCCTAGACTTTTGCAGAGACCAAATTCGTAATCATG
TCATAGCTGTTTCCTGTGTGAAATTGTTATCCGCTCACAATTCCACACAACATACGAGCCGGAAGCATAA
AGTGTAAAGCCTGGGGTGCCTAATGAGTGAGCTAACTCACATTAATTGCGTTGCGCTCACTGCCCGCTTT
CCAGTCGGGAAACCTGTCGTGCCAGCTGCATTAATGAATCGGCCAACGCGCGGGGAGAGGCGGTTTGCGT
ATTGGGCGCTCTTCCGCTTCCTCGCTCACTGACTCGCTGCGCTCGGTCGTTCGGCTGCGGCGAGCGGTAT
CAGCTCACTCAAAGGCGGTAATACGGTTATCCACAGAATCAGGGGATAACGCAGGAAAGAACATGTGAGC
AAAAGGCCAGCAAAAGGCCAGGAACCGTAAAAAGGCCGCGTTGCTGGCGTTTTTCCATAGGCTCCGCCCC
CCTGACGAGCATCACAAAAATCGACGCTCAAGTCAGAGGTGGCGAAACCCGACAGGACTATAAAGATACC
AGGCGTTTCCCCCTGGAAGCTCCCTCGTGCGCTCTCCTGTTCCGACCCTGCCGCTTACCGGATACCTGTC
CGCCTTTCTCCCTTCGGGAAGCGTGGCGCTTTCTCATAGCTCACGCTGTAGGTATCTCAGTTCGGTGTAG
GTCGTTCGCTCCAAGCTGGGCTGTGTGCACGAACCCCCCGTTCAGCCCGACCGCTGCGCCTTATCCGGTA
ACTATCGTCTTGAGTCCAACCCGGTAAGACACGACTTATCGCCACTGGCAGCAGCCACTGGTAACAGGAT
TAGCAGAGCGAGGTATGTAGGCGGTGCTACAGAGTTCTTGAAGTGGTGGCCTAACTACGGCTACACTAGA
AGAACAGTATTTGGTATCTGCGCTCTGCTGAAGCCAGTTACCTTCGGAAAAAGAGTTGGTAGCTCTTGAT
CCGGCAAACAAACCACCGCTGGTAGCGGTGGTTTTTTTGTTTGCAAGCAGCAGATTACGCGCAGAAAAAA
AGGATCTCAAGAAGATCCTTTGATCTTTTCTACGGGGTCTGACGCTCAGTGGAACGAAAACTCACGTTAA
GGGATTTTGGTCATGAGATTATCAAAAAGGATCTTCACCTAGATCCTTTTAAATTAAAAATGAAGTTTTA
AATCAATCTAAAGTATATATGAGTAAACTTGGTCTGACAGTTACCAATGCTTAATCAGTGAGGCACCTAT
CTCAGCGATCTGTCTATTTCGTTCATCCATAGTTGCCTGACTCCCCGTCGTGTAGATAACTACGATACGG
GAGGGCTTACCATCTGGCCCCAGTGCTGCAATGATACCGCGAGACCCACGCTCACCGGCTCCAGATTTAT
CAGCAATAAACCAGCCAGCCGGAAGGGCCGAGCGCAGAAGTGGTCCTGCAACTTTATCCGCCTCCATCCA
GTCTATTAATTGTTGCCGGGAAGCTAGAGTAAGTAGTTCGCCAGTTAATAGTTTGCGCAACGTTGTTGCC
ATTGCTACAGGCATCGTGGTGTCACGCTCGTCGTTTGGTATGGCTTCATTCAGCTCCGGTTCCCAACGAT
CAAGGCGAGTTACATGATCCCCCATGTTGTGCAAAAAAGCGGTTAGCTCCTTCGGTCCTCCGATCGTTGT
CAGAAGTAAGTTGGCCGCAGTGTTATCACTCATGGTTATGGCAGCACTGCATAATTCTCTTACTGTCATG
CCATCCGTAAGATGCTTTTCTGTGACTGGTGAGTACTCAACCAAGTCATTCTGAGAATAGTGTATGCGGC
GACCGAGTTGCTCTTGCCCGGCGTCAATACGGGATAATACCGCGCCACATAGCAGAACTTTAAAAGTGCT
CATCATTGGAAAACGTTCTTCGGGGCGAAAACTCTCAAGGATCTTACCGCTGTTGAGATCCAGTTCGATG
TAACCCACTCGTGCACCCAACTGATCTTCAGCATCTTTTACTTTCACCAGCGTTTCTGGGTGAGCAAAAA
CAGGAAGGCAAAATGCCGCAAAAAAGGGAATAAGGGCGACACGGAAATGTTGAATACTCATACTCTTCCT
TTTTCAATATTATTGAAGCATTTATCAGGGTTATTGTCTCATGAGCGGATACATATTTGAATGTATTTAG
AAAAATAAACAAATAGGGGTTCCGCGCACATTTCCCCGAAAAGTGCCACCTGACGTCTAAGAAACCATTA
TTATCATGACATTAACCTATAAAAATAGGCGTATCACGAGGCCCTTTCGTCTCGCGCGTTTCGGTGATGA
CGGTGAAAACCTCTGACACATGCAGCTCCCGGAGACGGTCACAGCTTGTCTGTAAGCGGATGCCGGGAGC
AGACAAGCCCGTCAGGGCGCGTCAGCGGGTGTTGGCGGGTGTCGGGGCTGGCTTAACTATGCGGCATCAG
AGCAGATTGTACTGAGAGTGCACCATATGCGGTGTGAAATACCGCACAGATGCGTAAGGAGAAAATACCG
CATCAGGCGCCATTCGCCATTCAGGCTGCGCAACTGTTGGGAAGGGCGATCGGTGCGGGCCTCTTCGCTA
TTACGCCAGCTGGCGAAAGGGGGATGTGCTGCAAGGCGATTAAGTTGGGTAACGCCAGGGTTTTCCCAGT
CACGACGTTGTAAAACGACGGCCAGTGCCAAGCTG
Features (pLannotate 1.2.2; 30 found; start..end, strand, type, name):
      6..232     +  promoter       RSV promoter: Rous sarcoma virus enhancer/promoter
    233..413     +  LTR            5' LTR (truncated): truncated 5' long terminal repeat (LTR) from HIV-1
    460..585     +  misc_feature   HIV-1 Ψ: packaging signal of human immunodeficiency virus type 1
    569..907     +  CDS            HIV-1 gag (fragment): gag protein from human immunodeficiency virus 1; gag
   1078..1311    +  misc_feature   RRE: The Rev response element (RRE) of HIV-1 allows for Rev-dependent mRNA export from the nucleus to the cytoplasm.
   1688..1788    +  CDS            Rev (fragment): human immunodeficiency virus 1 (HIV-1) Rev protein; rev; enhances nuclear export of unspliced and incompletely spliced viral mRNAs
   1807..1923    +  misc_feature   cPPT/CTS: central polypurine tract and central termination sequence of HIV-1
   1936..2012    +  enhancer       CMV enhancer (fragment): human cytomegalovirus immediate early enhancer
   2013..2216    +  promoter       CMV promoter: human cytomegalovirus (CMV) immediate early promoter
   2347..2559    +  CDS            ATG3 (fragment): ATG3_YEAST - Also known as APG3, AUT1. Experimental evidence at protein level: Swiss-Prot protein existence level 1. E2 conjugating enzyme required for the cytoplasm to vacuole transport (Cvt) and autophagy. Required for selective autophagic degradation of the nucleus (nucleophagy) as well as for mitophagy which contributes to regulate mitochondrial quantity and quality by eliminating the mitochondria to a basal level to fulfill cellular energy requirements and preventing excess ROS production. Responsible for the E2-like covalent binding of phosphatidylethanolamine to the C- terminal Gly of A
   2674..3381    +  CDS            mCherry: mCherry is a basic (constitutively fluorescent) red fluorescent protein published in 2004, derived from Discosoma sp.. It is reported to be a very rapidly-maturing monomer with low acid sensitivity.
   3472..3933    +  CDS            ATG3 (fragment): ATG3_YEAST - Also known as APG3, AUT1. Experimental evidence at protein level: Swiss-Prot protein existence level 1. E2 conjugating enzyme required for the cytoplasm to vacuole transport (Cvt) and autophagy. Required for selective autophagic degradation of the nucleus (nucleophagy) as well as for mitophagy which contributes to regulate mitochondrial quantity and quality by eliminating the mitochondria to a basal level to fulfill cellular energy requirements and preventing excess ROS production. Responsible for the E2-like covalent binding of phosphatidylethanolamine to the C- terminal Gly of A
   4010..4339    +  promoter       SV40 promoter: SV40 enhancer and early promoter
   4413..5435    +  CDS            hph: KHYB_ECOLX - Experimental evidence at protein level: Swiss-Prot protein existence level 1. The aminoglycoside phosphotransferases achieve inactivation of their antibiotic substrates by phosphorylation. Only phosphorylates hygromycin and closely related compounds such as demethyl analogs and destomycin. From Escherichia coli.
   5466..5488    +  rep_origin     f1 ori (fragment): f1 bacteriophage origin of replication; arrow indicates direction of (+) strand synthesis
   5494..6082    +  misc_feature   WPRE: woodchuck hepatitis virus posttranscriptional regulatory element
   6077..6184    +  CDS            nef (fragment): NEF_SIVS4 - Experimental evidence at protein level: Swiss-Prot protein existence level 1. Interferes with TCR signaling from the cell membrane. Interacts with CD247/TCRZ (TCR zeta chain) and exert potent down- regulation of cell surface TCR/CD3 complexes. From Simian immunodeficiency virus (isolate F236/smH4) (SIV-sm) (Simian immunodeficiency virus sooty mangabey monkey).
   6209..6389    +  LTR            5' LTR (truncated): truncated 5' long terminal repeat (LTR) from HIV-1
   6461..6582    +  polyA_signal   SV40 poly(A) signal: SV40 polyadenylation signal
   6622..6757    +  rep_origin     SV40 ori: SV40 origin of replication
   6814..6830    -  protein_bind   lac operator: The lac repressor binds to the lac operator to inhibit transcription in E. coli. This inhibition can be relieved by adding lactose or isopropyl-β-D-thiogalactopyranoside (IPTG). lac repressor encoded by lacI
   6838..6868    -  promoter       lac promoter: promoter for the E. coli lac operon
   6883..6904    -  protein_bind   CAP binding site: CAP binding activates transcription in the presence of cAMP. E. coli catabolite activator protein
   6917..7009    -  CDS            lacI (fragment): lac repressor; lacI; The lac repressor binds to the lac operator to inhibit transcription in E. coli. This inhibition can be relieved by adding lactose or isopropyl-β-D-thiogalactopyranoside (IPTG).
   7192..7780    -  rep_origin     ori: high-copy-number ColE1/pMB1/pBR322/pUC origin of replication
   7951..8811    -  CDS            AmpR: β-lactamase; bla; confers resistance to ampicillin, carbenicillin, and related antibiotics
   8812..8916    -  promoter       AmpR promoter: bla
   9011..9046    +  CDS            rop (fragment): Rop protein, which maintains plasmids at low copy number; rop
   9148..9247    +  misc_feature   bom (fragment): basis of mobility region from pBR322
   9253..9407    -  CDS            lacZα (fragment): LacZα fragment of β-galactosidase; lacZ fragment
