[The description below was written by a language model from this plasmid's Addgene catalogue record and pLannotate feature annotations shown in this document.]
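Description:
pCDH1-CMV-ATG3-C264A-mCherry-Hygro is a 9.4 kb HIV-1-based lentiviral expression plasmid built on the pCDH1-CMV-MCS-SV40-Hygro backbone. In bacteria it is maintained by a high-copy ColE1/pUC-type origin and selected through the β-lactamase (AmpR) gene. The viral transfer cassette begins with an RSV promoter fused to a truncated 5' LTR, which drives Tat-independent production of genomic RNA in packaging cells. This is followed by the Ψ packaging signal with a gag fragment, the Rev response element for nuclear export of the unspliced genome, and the cPPT/CTS that aids nuclear import. A WPRE sits upstream of the truncated 3' LTR to boost transcript stability and expression. An SV40 polyadenylation signal and SV40 origin lie downstream of the LTR.

The payload is human ATG3, the E2-like enzyme that conjugates ATG8-family proteins to phosphatidylethanolamine during autophagy, expressed from the CMV immediate-early promoter. mCherry is inserted internally, between residues 125 and 126, rather than at a terminus. This matches the feature table, where two ATG3 fragments flank the mCherry coding sequence; the annotation tool labelled them by homology to the yeast protein, but the catalogue gives the species as human. The insert carries a C264A substitution. From general knowledge, C264 is the catalytic cysteine, so the mutant would be expected to be conjugation-deficient, although the record itself only calls it an ATG3 mutant. It was cloned between NheI and BamHI sites. Downstream, an SV40 promoter drives the hygromycin phosphotransferase gene, allowing hygromycin selection of transduced mammalian cells. The construct suits stable expression and red fluorescence imaging of mutant ATG3, for example alongside a wild-type counterpart in autophagy studies.
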