Addgene plasmid #203638: pCDH1-CMV-ATG3-C264A-mCherry-Hygro
Purpose: Lentiviral expression vector encoding ATG3 mutant-mCherry (internally tagged)
Depositing lab: James Hurley.
Backbone
  Vector backbone: pCDH1-CMV-MCS-SV40-Hygro
  Vector type: Lentiviral
  Selectable markers: Hygromycin
Growth in bacteria
  Bacterial resistance: Ampicillin, 100 μg/mL
  Growth temperature: 37°C
  Growth strain: NEB Stable
  Copy number: High Copy
Gene/Insert
  Gene/Insert name: ATG3 (alt name: ATG3 (1-125)-mCherry-ATG3 (126-314)-C264A-stop)
  Species: H. sapiens (human)
  Mutation: C264A
  Entrez Gene: ATG3 (a.k.a. APG3, APG3-LIKE, APG3L, PC3-96, hApg3)
  Cloning method: Restriction Enzyme; 5′ cloning site NheI (unknown if destroyed); 3′ cloning site BamHI (unknown if destroyed)
Terms and licenses: Academic/Nonprofit Terms; Industry Terms: Not Available to Industry
How to cite: pCDH1-CMV-ATG3-C264A-mCherry-Hygro was a gift from James Hurley (Addgene plasmid # 203638)
