>Addgene plasmid #203638 | pCDH1-CMV-ATG3-C264A-mCherry-Hygro | depositor partial sequence | sequence record 394803 | ATG3 (1-125)-mCherry-ATG3 (126-314)-C264A-stop (NheI/BamHI)
ATGCAGAATGTGATTAATACTGTGAAGGGAAAGGCACTGGAAGTGGCTGAGTACCTGACCCCGGTCCTCA
AGGAATCAAAGTTTAAGGAAACAGGTGTAATTACCCCAGAAGAGTTTGTGGCAGCTGGAGATCACCTAGT
CCACCACTGTCCAACATGGCAATGGGCTACAGGGGAAGAATTGAAAGTGAAGGCATACCTACCAACAGGC
AAACAATTTTTGGTAACCAAAAATGTGCCGTGCTATAAGCGGTGCAAACAGATGGAATATTCAGATGAAT
TGGAAGCTATCATTGAAGAAGATGATGGTGATGGCGGATGGGTAGATACATATCACAACACAGGTATTAC
AGGAATAACGGAAGCCGTTAAAGAGATGGTGAGCAAGGGCGAGGAGGATAACATGGCCATCATCAAGGAG
TTCATGCGCTTCAAGGTGCACATGGAGGGCTCCGTGAACGGCCACGAGTTCGAGATCGAGGGCGAGGGCG
AGGGCCGCCCCTACGAGGGCACCCAGACCGCCAAGCTGAAGGTGACCAAGGGTGGCCCCCTGCCCTTCGC
CTGGGACATCCTGTCCCCTCAGTTCATGTACGGCTCCAAGGCCTACGTGAAGCACCCCGCCGACATCCCC
GACTACTTGAAGCTGTCCTTCCCCGAGGGCTTCAAGTGGGAGCGCGTGATGAACTTCGAGGACGGCGGCG
TGGTGACCGTGACCCAGGACTCCTCCCTGCAGGACGGCGAGTTCATCTACAAGGTGAAGCTGCGCGGCAC
CAACTTCCCCTCCGACGGCCCCGTAATGCAGAAGAAGACCATGGGCTGGGAGGCCTCCTCCGAGCGGATG
TACCCCGAGGACGGCGCCCTGAAGGGCGAGATCAAGCAGAGGCTGAAGCTGAAGGACGGCGGCCACTACG
ACGCTGAGGTCAAGACCACCTACAAGGCCAAGAAGCCCGTGCAGCTGCCCGGCGCCTACAACGTCAACAT
CAAGTTGGACATCACCTCCCACAACGAGGACTACACCATCGTGGAACAGTACGAACGCGCCGAGGGCCGC
CACTCCACCGGCGGCATGGACGAGCTGTACAAGATCACACTGGAAAATAAGGACAATATAAGGCTTCAAG
ATTGCTCAGCACTATGTGAAGAGGAAGAAGATGAAGATGAAGGAGAAGCTGCAGATATGGAAGAATATGA
AGAGAGTGGATTGTTGGAAACAGATGAGGCTACCCTAGATACAAGGAAAATAGTAGAAGCTTGTAAAGCC
AAAACTGATGCTGGCGGTGAAGATGCTATTTTGCAAACCAGAACTTATGACCTTTACATCACTTATGATA
AATATTACCAGACTCCACGATTATGGTTGTTTGGCTATGATGAGCAACGGCAGCCTTTAACAGTTGAGCA
CATGTATGAAGACATCAGTCAGGATCATGTGAAGAAAACAGTGACCATTGAAAATCACCCTCATCTGCCA
CCACCTCCCATGTGTTCAGTTCACCCAGCGAGGCATGCTGAGGTGATGAAGAAAATCATTGAGACTGTTG
CAGAAGGAGGGGGAGAACTTGGAGTTCATATGTATCTTCTTATTTTCTTGAAATTTGTACAAGCTGTCAT
TCCAACAATAGAATATGACTACACAAGACACTTCACAATGTGA
